>Addgene plasmid #197096 | pMAT_M13_6xSAG | addgene full sequence | sequence record 386824 | Addgene NGS Result
CTAAATTGTAAGCGTTAATATTTTGTTAAAATTCGCGTTAAATTTTTGTTAAATCAGCTCATTTTTTAAC
CAATAGGCCGAAATCGGCAAAATCCCTTATAAATCAAAAGAATAGACCGAGATAGGGTTGAGTGGCCGCT
ACAGGGCGCTCCCATTCGCCATTCAGGCTGCGCAACTGTTGGGAAGGGCGTTTCGGTGCGGGCCTCTTCG
CTATTACGCCAGCTGGCGAAAGGGGGATGTGCTGCAAGGCGATTAAGTTGGGTAACGCCAGGGTTTTCCC
AGTCACGACGTTGTAAAACGACGGCCAGTGAGCGCGACGTAATACGACTCACTATAGGGCGAATTGGCGG
AAGGCCGTCAAGGCCACGTGTCTTGTCCAGGCGCGCCACGGTACCCGGGGATCCACCTGCAACACTCCGG
ATCAGGATCTTCTGCAGGCTCTGCCGGAAGTGCTGGATCAGCAGGATCTGCTGGTTCTGCTGGAGGCTCC
GGATCAGGATCCGGCAGTGGTACAAGGCAGGTGGATCCTCTAGAGTCGTTTTAATTAATGGAGCACAAGA
CTGGCCTCATGGGCCTTCCGCTCACTGCCCGCTTTCCAGTCGGGAAACCTGTCGTGCCAGCTGCATTAAC
ATGGTCATAGCTGTTTCCTTGCGTATTGGGCGCTCTCCGCTTCCTCGCTCACTGACTCGCTGCGCTCGGT
CGTTCGGGTAAAGCCTGGGGTGCCTAATGAGCAAAAGGCCAGCAAAAGGCCAGGAACCGTAAAAAGGCCG
CGTTGCTGGCGTTTTTCCATAGGCTCCGCCCCCCTGACGAGCATCACAAAAATCGACGCTCAAGTCAGAG
GTGGCGAAACCCGACAGGACTATAAAGATACCAGGCGTTTCCCCCTGGAAGCTCCCTCGTGCGCTCTCCT
GTTCCGACCCTGCCGCTTACCGGATACCTGTCCGCCTTTCTCCCTTCGGGAAGCGTGGCGCTTTCTCATA
GCTCACGCTGTAGGTATCTCAGTTCGGTGTAGGTCGTTCGCTCCAAGCTGGGCTGTGTGCACGAACCCCC
CGTTCAGCCCGACCGCTGCGCCTTATCCGGTAACTATCGTCTTGAGTCCAACCCGGTAAGACACGACTTA
TCGCCACTGGCAGCAGCCACTGGTAACAGGATTAGCAGAGCGAGGTATGTAGGCGGTGCTACAGAGTTCT
TGAAGTGGTGGCCTAACTACGGCTACACTAGAAGAACAGTATTTGGTATCTGCGCTCTGCTGAAGCCAGT
TACCTTCGGAAAAAGAGTTGGTAGCTCTTGATCCGGCAAACAAACCACCGCTGGTAGCGGTGGTTTTTTT
GTTTGCAAGCAGCAGATTACGCGCAGAAAAAAAGGATCTCAAGAAGATCCTTTGATCTTTTCTACGGGGT
CTGACGCTCAGTGGAACGAAAACTCACGTTAAGGGATTTTGGTCATGAGATTATCAAAAAGGATCTTCAC
CTAGATCCTTTTAAATTAAAAATGAAGTTTTAAATCAATCTAAAGTATATATGAGTAAACTTGGTCTGAC
AGTTACCAATGCTTAATCAGTGAGGCACCTATCTCAGCGATCTGTCTATTTCGTTCATCCATAGTTGCCT
GACTCCCCGTCGTGTAGATAACTACGATACGGGAGGGCTTACCATCTGGCCCCAGTGCTGCAATGATACC
GCGAGAACCACGCTCACCGGCTCCAGATTTATCAGCAATAAACCAGCCAGCCGGAAGGGCCGAGCGCAGA
AGTGGTCCTGCAACTTTATCCGCCTCCATCCAGTCTATTAATTGTTGCCGGGAAGCTAGAGTAAGTAGTT
CGCCAGTTAATAGTTTGCGCAACGTTGTTGCCATTGCTACAGGCATCGTGGTGTCACGCTCGTCGTTTGG
TATGGCTTCATTCAGCTCCGGTTCCCAACGATCAAGGCGAGTTACATGATCCCCCATGTTGTGCAAAAAA
GCGGTTAGCTCCTTCGGTCCTCCGATCGTTGTCAGAAGTAAGTTGGCCGCAGTGTTATCACTCATGGTTA
TGGCAGCACTGCATAATTCTCTTACTGTCATGCCATCCGTAAGATGCTTTTCTGTGACTGGTGAGTACTC
AACCAAGTCATTCTGAGAATAGTGTATGCGGCGACCGAGTTGCTCTTGCCCGGCGTCAATACGGGATAAT
ACCGCGCCACATAGCAGAACTTTAAAAGTGCTCATCATTGGAAAACGTTCTTCGGGGCGAAAACTCTCAA
GGATCTTACCGCTGTTGAGATCCAGTTCGATGTAACCCACTCGTGCACCCAACTGATCTTCAGCATCTTT
TACTTTCACCAGCGTTTCTGGGTGAGCAAAAACAGGAAGGCAAAATGCCGCAAAAAAGGGAATAAGGGCG
ACACGGAAATGTTGAATACTCATACTCTTCCTTTTTCAATATTATTGAAGCATTTATCAGGGTTATTGTC
TCATGAGCGGATACATATTTGAATGTATTTAGAAAAATAAACAAATAGGGGTTCCGCGCACATTTCCCCG
AAAAGTGCCAC
Features (pLannotate 1.2.2; 10 found; start..end, strand, type, name):
      3..134     -  rep_origin     M13 ori (fragment): M13 bacteriophage origin of replication; arrow indicates direction of (+) strand synthesis
    155..311     -  CDS            lacZα (fragment): LacZα fragment of β-galactosidase; lacZ fragment
    320..338     +  promoter       T7 promoter: promoter for bacteriophage T7 RNA polymerase
    389..404     +  misc_feature   MCS (fragment): pUC18/19 multiple cloning site
    523..538     +  misc_feature   MCS (fragment): pUC18/19 multiple cloning site
    582..629     -  CDS            lacI (fragment): lac repressor; lacI; The lac repressor binds to the lac operator to inhibit transcription in E. coli. This inhibition can be relieved by adding lactose or isopropyl-β-D-thiogalactopyranoside (IPTG).
    666..706     -  rep_origin     RSF ori (fragment): Plasmids containing the RSF 1030 origin of replication can be propagated in E. coli cells that contain additional plasmids with compatible origins.
    784..1372    -  rep_origin     ori: high-copy-number ColE1/pMB1/pBR322/pUC origin of replication
   1543..2403    -  CDS            AmpR: β-lactamase; bla; confers resistance to ampicillin, carbenicillin, and related antibiotics
   2404..2508    -  promoter       AmpR promoter: bla
