[The description below was written by a language model from this plasmid's Addgene catalogue record and pLannotate feature annotations shown in this document.]
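Description:
pMAT_M13_6xSAG is a small (about 2.5 kb) gene-synthesis cloning plasmid built on the commercial pMAT backbone. It serves as a donor of a short coding fragment rather than as a stand-alone expression vector. The catalogue lists it as "Mammalian Expression", but the feature table shows no mammalian promoter, polyadenylation signal or eukaryotic selection marker. It contains only bacterial maintenance elements: a high-copy ColE1/pUC-type origin of replication and an ampicillin resistance gene (β-lactamase) with its own promoter. The remaining annotations are short fragments typical of such backbones. These include partial M13 ori, lacZα, lacI and RSF ori matches, plus a T7 promoter lying upstream of two small remnants of a pUC18/19-type multiple cloning site.

The insert is not annotated as a feature. It presumably sits in the roughly 120 nt interval between the two MCS fragments, although the record does not confirm this. According to the catalogue it encodes the control peptide M13, which contains a flexible linker of six serine-alanine-glycine (SAG) repeats, and the species is listed as human. The "M13" here is a peptide name and is unrelated to the M13 phage origin fragment in the backbone.

The stated use is to excise this insert by restriction digestion and transfer it into a pHR lentiviral recipient vector. Judging by its name, that vector carries an SFFV promoter driving an anti-CD19 scFv with a CD8α hinge and transmembrane region. The insert thereby provides a control module for combinatorial libraries of chimeric antigen receptor signalling motifs in T cells. The restriction sites used for the transfer are not given in the record.
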