Addgene plasmid #197096: pMAT_M13_6xSAG
Purpose: This plasmid contains the coding sequence for the control peptide M13, which contains a linker with six repeats of serine-alanine-glycine. Digest this insert and add it to pHR_pSFFV_scFVCD19_CD8a_C
Depositing lab: Wendell Lim. Depositing organization: University of California, San Francisco (UCSF). Publication: Decoding CAR T cell phenotype using combinatorial signaling motif libraries and machine learning. Daniels KG, Wang S, Simic MS, Bhargava HK, Capponi S, Tonai Y, Yu W, Bianco S, Lim WA. Science. 2022 Dec 16;378(6625):1194-1200. doi: 10.1126/science.abq0225. Epub 2022 Dec 8. PubMed 36480602.
Backbone
  Vector backbone: pMAT
  Backbone manufacturer: Thermofisher
  Vector type: Mammalian Expression
Growth in bacteria
  Bacterial resistance: Ampicillin, 100 μg/mL
  Growth temperature: 37°C
  Growth strain: DH5alpha
  Copy number: High Copy
Gene/Insert
  Gene/Insert name: Control peptide M13, which contains a linker with six repeats of serine-alanine-glycine (SAG)
  Species: H. sapiens (human)
Resource information
  A portion of this plasmid was derived from a plasmid made by: CD8a hinge and transmembrane domain: Provided by Michael Milone and Dr. Carl June UPENN.
Terms and licenses: Academic/Nonprofit Terms; Industry Terms: Not Available to Industry
How to cite: pMAT_M13_6xSAG was a gift from Wendell Lim (Addgene plasmid # 197096 ; http://n2t.net/addgene:197096 ; RRID:Addgene_197096)
